>Addgene plasmid #123049 | pWS1037 | addgene full sequence | sequence record 240686 | Addgene NGS Result
AGTCGGTCTCATATGGGGTGTACAGTGAGTACGCAAACAATAGGTGACGAAAGTGATCCTTTTCTACAGA
ACAAAAGAGCCAATGATGTCATCGAGCAATCGTTGCAGCTGGAGAAACAACGTGACAAGAATGAAATAAA
ACTGTTACTATTAGGTGCCGGTGAGTCAGGTAAATCAACGGTTTTAAAACAATTAAAATTATTACATCAA
GGCGGTTTCTCCCATCAAGAAAGGTTACAGTATGCTCAAGTGATATGGGCAGATGCCATACAATCAATGA
AAATTTTGATTATTCAGGCCAGAAAACTAGGTATTCAACTTGACTGTGATGATCCGATCAACAATAAAGA
TTTGTTTGCATGCAAGAGAATACTGCTAAAGGCTAAAGCTTTAGATTATATCAACGCCAGTGTTGCCGGT
GGTTCTGATTTTCTAAATGATTATGTACTGAAGTACTCAGAAAGGTATGAAACTAGGAGGCGTGTTCAGA
GTACCGGACGAGCAAAAGCTGCTTTCGATGAGGACGGAAATATTTCTAATGTCAAAAGTGACACTGACAG
AGATGCTGAAACGGTGACGCAAAATGAGGATGCTGATAGAAACAACAGTAGTAGAATTAACCTACAGGAT
ATTTGCAAGGACTTGAACCAAGAAGGCGATGACCAGATGTTTGTTAGAAAAACATCAAGGGAAATTCAAG
GACAAAATAGACGAAATCTTATTCACGAGGACATTGCTAAGGCAATAAAGCAACTTTGGAATAACGACAA
AGGTATAAAGCAGTGTTTTGCACGTTCTAATGAGTTTCAATTGGAGGGCTCAGCTGCATACTACTTTGAT
AACATTGAGAAATTTGCTAGTCCGAATTATGTCTGTACGGATGAGGACATTTTGAAGGGCCGTATAAAGA
CTACAGGCATTACAGAAACCGAATTTAACATCGGCTCGTCCAAATTCAAGGTTCTCGACGCTGGTGGGCA
GCGTTCTGAACGTAAGAAGTGGATTCATTGTTTCGAAGGAATTACAGCAGTTTTATTTGTTTTAGCAATG
AGTGAATACGACCAGATGTTGTTTGAGGATGAAAGAGTGAACAGAATGCATGAATCAATAATGCTATTTG
ACACGTTATTGAACTCTAAGTGGTTCAAAGATACACCGTTTATTTTGTTTTTAAATAAAATTGATTTGTT
CGAGGAAAAGGTAAAAAGCATGCCCATAAGAAAGTACTTTCCTGATTACCAGGGACGTGTCGGCGATGCA
GAAGCGGGTCTAAAATATTTTGAGAAGATATTTTTGAGCTTGAATAAGACAAACAAACCAATCTACGTGA
AACGAACCTGCGCTACCGATACCCAAACTATGAAGTTCGTATTGAGTGCAGTCACCGATCTAATCATCCA
GCAAAACCTGAAAAAAATTGGTATTATTTAACTCGAGTGGCTGAGACCAGACCAATAAAAAACGCCCGGC
GGCAACCGAGCGTTCTGAACAAATCCAGATGGAGTTCTGAGGTCATTACTGGATCTATCAACAGGAGTCC
AAGCGAGCTCGATATCAAATTACGCCCCGCCCTGCCACTCATCGCAGTACTGTTGTAATTCATTAAGCAT
TCTGCCGACATGGAAGCCATCACAAACGGCATGATGAACCTGAATCGCCAGCGGCATCAGCACCTTGTCG
CCTTGCGTATAATATTTGCCCATGGTGAAAACGGGGGCGAAGAAGTTGTCCATATTGGCCACGTTTAAAT
CAAAACTGGTGAAACTCACCCAGGGATTGGCTGAAACGAAAAACATATTCTCAATAAACCCTTTAGGGAA
ATAGGCCAGGTTTTCACCGTAACACGCCACATCTTGCGAATATATGTGTAGAAACTGCCGGAAATCGTCG
TGGTATTCACTCCAGAGCGATGAAAACGTTTCAGTTTGCTCATGGAAAACGGTGTAACAAGGGTGAACAC
TATCCCATATCACCAGCTCACCGTCTTTCATTGCCATACGAAATTCCGGATGAGCATTCATCAGGCGGGC
AAGAATGTGAATAAAGGCCGGATAAAACTTGTGCTTATTTTTCTTTACGGTCTTTAAAAAGGCCGTAATA
TCCAGCTGAACGGTCTGGTTATAGGTACATTGAGCAACTGACTGAAATGCCTCAAAATGTTCTTTACGAT
GCCATTGGGATATATCAACGGTGGTATATCCAGTGATTTTTTTCTCCATTTTAGCTTCCTTAGCTCCTGA
AAATCTCGATAACTCAAAAAATACGCCCGGTAGTGATCTTATTTCATTATGGTGAAAGTTGGAACCTCTT
ACGTGCCCGATCAATCATGACCAAAATCCCTTAACGTGAGTTTTCGTTCCACTGAGCGTCAGACCCCGTA
GAAAAGATCAAAGGATCTTCTTGAGATCCTTTTTTTCTGCGCGTAATCTGCTGCTTGCAAACAAAAAAAC
CACCGCTACCAGCGGTGGTTTGTTTGCCGGATCAAGAGCTACCAACTCTTTTTCCGAAGGTAACTGGCTT
CAGCAGAGCGCAGATACCAAATACTGTTCTTCTAGTGTAGCCGTAGTTAGGCCACCACTTCAAGAACTCT
GTAGCACCGCCTACATACCTCGCTCTGCTAATCCTGTTACCAGTGGCTGCTGCCAGTGGCGATAAGTCGT
GTCTTACCGGGTTGGACTCAAGACGATAGTTACCGGATAAGGCGCAGCGGTCGGGCTGAACGGGGGGTTC
GTGCACACAGCCCAGCTTGGAGCGAACGACCTACACCGAACTGAGATACCTACAGCGTGAGCTATGAGAA
AGCGCCACGCTTCCCGAAGGGAGAAAGGCGGACAGGTATCCGGTAAGCGGCAGGGTCGGAACAGGAGAGC
GCACGAGGGAGCTTCCAGGGGGAAACGCCTGGTATCTTTATAGTCCTGTCGGGTTTCGCCACCTCTGACT
TGAGCGTCGATTTTTGTGATGCTCGTCAGGGGGGCGGAGCCTATGGAAAAACGCCAGCAACGCGGCCTTT
TTACGGTTCCTGGCCTTTTGCTGGCCTTTTGCTCACATGTTCTTTCCTGCGTTATCCCCTGATTCTGTGG
ATAACCGT
Features (pLannotate 1.2.2; 5 found; start..end, strand, type, name):
     13..1428    +  CDS            GPA1: GPA1_YEAST - Also known as CDC70, DAC1, SCG1. Experimental evidence at protein level: Swiss-Prot protein existence level 1. Alpha subunit of the heterotrimeric guanine nucleotide- binding protein (G protein) that mediates mating pheromone signal transduction. Binding of alpha-factor or a-factor to its cognate transmembrane receptor STE2 and STE3, respectively, allows the receptor to serve as a guanine nucleotide exchange factor (GEF) on GPA1. The exchange of GDP for GTP on the G protein alpha subunit alters its interaction with the G protein beta subunit STE4, leading to dissociation of the G
   1455..1489    -  terminator     lambda t0 terminator: minimal transcription terminator from phage lambda (Scholtissek and Grosse, 1987)
   1563..2219    -  CDS            cat: CAT_ECOLX - Experimental evidence at protein level: Swiss-Prot protein existence level 1. This enzyme is an effector of chloramphenicol resistance in bacteria. From Escherichia coli. This protein is used as a marker in many commonly used cloning vectors, such as pACYC184.
   2220..2317    -  promoter       cat promoter: promoter of the E. coli cat gene encoding chloramphenicol acetyltransferase
   2401..2989    +  rep_origin     ori: high-copy-number ColE1/pMB1/pBR322/pUC origin of replication
