[The description below was written by a language model from this plasmid's Addgene catalogue record and pLannotate feature annotations shown in this document.]
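Description:
pWS1037 is a small (about 3.1 kb) part-storage plasmid built on pYTK001, the entry vector of the modular yeast toolkit (MoClo-style) assembly system. It is catalogued as a yeast expression vector. However, the annotated features show only bacterial maintenance elements: a high-copy ColE1/pUC-type origin of replication and a chloramphenicol acetyltransferase (cat) gene driven by its native promoter and followed by a lambda t0 terminator. No yeast origin, centromere, auxotrophic marker, yeast promoter or yeast terminator is annotated. The plasmid therefore appears to serve as an E. coli-propagated source of a coding part rather than a stand-alone expression construct.

The payload is the Saccharomyces cerevisiae GPA1 coding sequence. GPA1 encodes the Gα subunit of the heterotrimeric G protein that transmits the mating pheromone signal. When a pheromone receptor (STE2 or STE3) is activated, it promotes exchange of GDP for GTP on Gpa1. This alters the interaction of Gpa1 with the Gβ subunit STE4 and starts downstream signalling. The "[3-4a]" label in the insert name suggests the part spans toolkit positions 3 through 4a, meaning a coding sequence formatted for joining to separate promoter and terminator parts, though the record does not spell this out. The catalogue lists Gateway as the cloning method, which sits oddly with the toolkit backbone, and no recombination sites are annotated.

The associated work concerns engineering a yeast model cell for rational tuning of GPCR signalling. In that context, this part would be used to build Gα expression cassettes with chosen regulatory elements, allowing Gα levels in the pheromone pathway to be adjusted.
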