Addgene plasmid #123049: pWS1037
Purpose: G_ subunit
Depositing lab: Tom Ellis. Depositing organization: Imperial College London. Publication: Engineering a Model Cell for Rational Tuning of GPCR Signaling. Shaw WM, Yamauchi H, Mead J, Gowers GF, Bell DJ, Oling D, Larsson N, Wigglesworth M, Ladds G, Ellis T. Cell. 2019 Apr 18;177(3):782-796.e27. doi: 10.1016/j.cell.2019.02.023. Epub 2019 Apr 4. PubMed 30955892.
Backbone
  Vector backbone: pYTK001
  Vector type: Yeast Expression
Growth in bacteria
  Bacterial resistance: Chloramphenicol, 25 μg/mL
  Growth temperature: 37°C
  Growth strain: NEB Turbo Competent E. coli
  Copy number: High Copy
Gene/Insert
  Gene/Insert name: Gpa1 [3-4a]
  Species: S. cerevisiae (budding yeast)
  Cloning method: Gateway Cloning
Terms and licenses: Academic/Nonprofit Terms; Industry Terms: Not Available to Industry
Depositor comments: Please visit https://www.biorxiv.org/content/10.1101/390559v1 for bioRxiv preprint.
How to cite: pWS1037 was a gift from Tom Ellis (Addgene plasmid # 123049 ; http://n2t.net/addgene:123049 ; RRID:Addgene_123049)
